>Addgene plasmid #147756 | pAc5.1B-MS2-DmPABPC1-V5His6_V | depositor full sequence | sequence record 290203 | Full Sequence
CTTCAAGGAATTAATTCTATATTCTAAAAACACAAATGATACTTCTAAAAAAAATCATGAATGGCATCAA
CTCTGAATCAAATCTTTGCAGATGCACCTACTTCTCATTTCCACTGTCACATCATTTTTCCAGATCTCGC
TGCCTGTTATGTGGCCCACAAACCAAGACACGTTTTATGGCCATTAAAGCTGGCTGATCGTCGCCAAACA
CCAAATACATATCAATATGTACATTCGAGAAAGAAGCGATCAAAGAAGCGTCTTCGGGCGAGTAGGAGAA
TGCGGAGGAGAAGGAGAACGAGCTGATCTAGTATCTCTCCACAATCCAATGCCAACTGACCAACTGGCCA
TATTCGGAGCAATTTGAAGCCAATTTCCATCGCCTGGCGATCGCTCCATTCTTGGCTATATGTTTTTCAC
CGTTCCCGGGGCCATTTTCAAAGACTCGTCGGTAAGATAAGATTGTGTCACTCGCTGTCTCTCTTCATTT
GTCGAAGAATGCTGAGGAATTTCGCGATGACGTCGGCGAGTATTTTGAAGAATGAGAATAATTTGTATTT
ATACGAAAATCAGTTAGTGGAATTTTCTACAAAAACATGTTATCTATAGATAATTTTGTTGCAAAATATG
TTGACTATGACAAAGATTGTATGTATATACCTTTAATGTATTCTCATTTTCTTATGTATTTATAATGGCA
ATGATGATACTGATGATATTTTAAGATGATGCCAGACCACAGGCTGATTTCTGCGTCTTTTGCCGAACGC
AGTGCATGTGCGGTTGTTGTTTTTTGGAATAGTTTCAATTTTCGGACTGTCCGCTTTGATTTCAGTTTCT
TGGCTTATTCAAAAAGCAAAGTAAAGCCAAAAAAGCGAGATGGCAATACCAAATGCGGCAAAACGGTAGT
GGAAGGAAAGGGGTGCGGGGCAGCGGAAGGAAGGGTGGGGCGGGGCGTGGCGGGGTCTGTGGCTGGGCGC
GACGTCACCGACGTTGGAGCCACTCCTTTGACCATGTGTGCGTGTGTGTATTATTCGTGTCTCGCCACTC
GCCGGTTGTTTTTTTCTTTTTATCTCGCTCTCTCTAGCGCCATCTCGTACGCATGCTCAACGCACCGCAT
GTTGCCGTGTCCTTTATGCGTCATTTTGGCTCGAAATAGGCAATTATTTAAACAAAGATTAGTCAACGAA
AACGCTAAAATAAATAAGTCTACAATATGGTTACTTATTGCCATGTGTGTGCAGCCAACGATAGCAACAA
AAGCAACAACACAGTGGCTTTCCCTCTTTCACTTTTTGTTTGCAAGCGCGTGCGAGCAAGACGGCACGAC
CGGCAAACGCAATTACGCTGACAAAGAGCAGACGAAGTTTTGGCCGAAAAACATCAAGGCGCCTGATACG
AATGCATTTGCAATAACAATTGCGATATTTAATATTGTTTATGAAGCTGTTTGACTTCAAAACACACAAA
AAAAAAAATAAAACAAATTATTTGAAAGAGAATTAGGAATCGGACAGCTTATCGTTACGGGCTAACAGCA
CACCGAGACGAAATAGCTTACCTGACGTCACAGCCTCTGGAAGAACTGCCGCCAAGCAGAGAGAGAGAGA
AAAAGAGGGAGAGCAGCTTAGACCGCATGTGCTTGTGTGTGAGGCGTCTCTCTCTTCGTCTCCTGTTTGC
GCAAACGCATAGACTGCACTGAGAAAATCGATTACCTATTTTTTATGAATGAATATTTGCACTATTACTA
TTCAAAACTATTAAGATAGCAATCACATTCAATAGCCAAATACTATACCACCTGAGCGATGCAACGAAAT
GATCAATTTGAGCAAAAATGCTGCATATTTAGGACGGCATCATTATAGAAATGCTTCTTGCTGTGTACTT
TTCTCTCGTCTGGCAGCTGTTTCGCCGTTATTGTTAAAACCGGCTTAAGTTAGGTGTGTTTTCTACGACT
AGTGATGCCCCTACTAGAAGATGTGTGTTGCACAAATGTCCCTGAATAACCAATTTGAAGTGCAGATAGC
AGTAAACGTAAGCTAATATGAATATTATTTAACTGTAATGTTTTAATATCGCTGGACATTACTAATAAAC
CCACTATAAACACATGTACATATGTATGTTTTGGCATACAATGAGTAGTTGGGGAAAAAATGTGTAAAAG
CACCGTGACCATCACAGCATAAAGATAACCAGCTGAAGTATCGAATATGAGTAACCCCCAAATTGAATCA
CATGCCGCAACTGATAGGACCCATGGAAGTACACTCTTCATGGCGATATACAAGACACACACAAGCACGA
ACACCCAGTTGCGGAGGAAATTCTCCGTAAATGAAAACCCAATCGGCGAACAATTCATACCCATATATGG
TAAAAGTTTTGAACGCGACTTGAGAGCGGAGAGCATTGCGGCTGATAAGGTTTTAGCGCTAAGCGGGCTT
TATAAAACGGGCTGCGGGACCAGTTTTCATATCACTACCGTTTGAGTTCTTGTGCTGTGTGGATACTCCT
CCCGACACAAAGCCGCTCCATCAGCCAGCAGTCGTCTAATCCAGAGACCCCGGATCGGGGTACCCAACAT
GGCTTCTAACTTTACTCAGTTCGTTCTCGTCGACAATGGCGGAACTGGCGACGTGACTGTCGCCCCAAGC
AACTTCGCTAACGGGGTCGCTGAATGGATCAGCTCTAACTCGCGATCACAGGCTTACAAAGTAACCTGTA
GCGTTCGTCAGAGCTCTGCGCAGAATCGCAAATACACCATCAAAGTCGAGGTGCCTAAAGTGGCAACCCA
GACTGTTGGTGGTGAAGAGCTTCCTGTAGCCGGATGGAGATCTTACTTAAATATGGAACTAACCATTCCA
ATTTTCGCCACGAATTCCGACTGCGAGCTTATTGTTAAGGCAATGCAAGGTCTCCTAAAAGATGGAAACC
CGATTCCCTCGGCCATCGCGGCCAACTCCGGCATCTACCCAAGCTTGATGGCTTCTCTATACGTCGGTGA
TCTCCCACAGGACGTCAACGAATCGGGACTTTTTGACAAGTTCTCGTCTGCTGGTCCAGTGCTGTCCATT
CGTGTCTGCCGCGATGTGATTACCCGTCGCTCGTTGGGCTATGCCTACGTCAACTTCCAGCAGCCAGCCG
ATGCTGAGCGTGCTTTGGACACCATGAACTTTGACCTGGTTCGCAACAAGCCCATTCGCATTATGTGGTC
TCAGCGTGATCCGTCTCTTCGTCGCTCCGGTGTGGGCAACGTGTTCATCAAGAACTTAGATAGGGCCATC
GACAACAAGGCAATCTACGACACTTTCTCCGCCTTCGGCAACATTTTAAGCTGCAAGGTAGCCACCGATG
AAAAGGGCAACTCAAAGGGCTATGGATTCGTCCACTTCGAGACCGAGGAGGCCGCAAACACGTCCATCGA
CAAAGTCAATGGCATGTTGCTTAACGGCAAGAAGGTCTACGTGGGTAAGTTCATCCCGCGCAAGGAGCGC
GAGAAGGAGCTGGGCGAGAAGGCTAAGCTCTTCACCAATGTATATGTGAAGAACTTCACTGAGGATTTCG
ACGATGAAAAACTGAAGGAATTCTTTGAGCCCTACGGCAAGATAACCAGCTACAAGGTCATGTCCAAGGA
GGATGGCAAGAGCAAGGGCTTCGGATTCGTTGCATTCGAGACAACAGAGGCTGCTGAGGCGGCCGTTCAG
GCTCTCAATGGCAAGGACATGGGAGAGGGCAAGTCCCTGTACGTGGCTCGTGCCCAGAAGAAGGCCGAAC
GCCAGCAGGAGCTGAAGCGCAAGTTCGAGGAACTGAAGCAGAAGCGTCACGAGTCAGTGTTCGGCGTTAA
CTTGTACGTTAAGAACCTGGACGACACAATCGATGACGATCGTCTGCGCATCGCGTTCTCTCCATACGGC
AACATCACATCGGCCAAGGTCATGACCGATGAGGAGGGTCGCTCCAAGGGATTCGGCTTCGTGTGCTTCA
ATGCCGCAAGCGAGGCTACCTGCGCCGTCACCGAGCTGAACGGTCGCGTCGTCGGCAGTAAGCCGTTGTA
CGTTGCTTTGGCCCAAAGGAAGGAGGAGCGCAAGGCTCATCTCGCCTCGCAGTACATGCGTCACATGACC
GGCATGCGTATGCAGCAGCTGGGACAGATCTACCAGCCCAACGCGGCTAGCGGCTTCTTTGTGCCGACCC
TTCCGTCAAATCAGCGTTTCTTCGGTTCCCAGGTGGCCACTCAGATGAGAAACACACCCCGCTGGGTGCC
CCAGGTGCGTCCCCCAGCAGCCATACAGGGTGTCCAGGCCGGAGCTGCCGCTGCTGGTGGCTTCCAGGGC
ACAGCCGGTGCGGTGCCCACTCAGTTCCGTTCGGCTGCTGCTGGCGCTCGCGGGGCACAGCCTCAGGTGC
AGGGCACACACGCCGCCGCTGCTGCGGCTAACAACATGCGCAACACTGGAGCACGCGCTATTACTGGCCA
GCAAACTGCAGCACCCAACATGCAGATCCCCGGAGCCCAAATCGCTGGCGGTGCCCAGCAGCGTACTTCC
AACTATAAGTACACCTCAAACATGCGTAATCCTCCAGTGCCACAGTTGCATCAGACCCAGCCAATTCCAC
AGCAATTGCAAGGAAAGAATTCTGAGAAGCTCATTGCCTCGTTGCTGGCCAACGCCAAGCCGCAGGAGCA
GAAACAGATCCTGGGCGAGCGTCTGTATCCGATGATTGAACATATGCACGCCAATTTGGCTGGTAAGATC
ACCGGCATGTTGTTGGAGATCGAAAACTCTGAGCTCTTGCACATGATCGAGGATCAGGAGGCCCTTAAGG
CCAAGGTGGAGGAGGCTGTGGCCGTGCTTCAGGTGCACCGCGTCACCGAGCCCGCCAACTCGAGTCTAGA
GGGCCCGCGGTTCGAAGGTAAGCCTATCCCTAACCCTCTCCTCGGTCTCGATTCTACGCGTACCGGTCAT
CATCACCATCACCATTGAGTTTAAACCCGCTGATCAGCCTCGACTGTGCCTTCTAAGGCCTGAGCTCGCT
GATCAGCCTCGATCGAGGATCCAGACATGATAAGATACATTGATGAGTTTGGACAAACCACAACTAGAAT
GCAGTGAAAAAAATGCTTTATTTGTGAAATTTGTGATGCTATTGCTTTATTTGTAACCATTATAAGCTGC
AATAAACAAGTTAACAACAACAATTGCATTCATTTTATGTTTCAGGTTCAGGGGGAGGTGTGGGAGGTTT
TTTAAAGCAAGTAAAACCTCTACAAATGTGGTATGGCTGATTATGATCAGTCGACCGATGCCCTTGAGAG
CCTTCAACCCAGTCAGCTCCTTCCGGTGGGCGCGGGGCATGACTATCGTCGCCGCACTTATGACTGTCTT
CTTTATCATGCAACTCGTAGGACAGGTGCCGGCAGCGCTCTGGGTCATTTTCGGCGAGGACCGCTTTCGC
TGGAGCGCGACGATGATCGGCCTGTCGCTTGCGGTATTCGGAATCTTGCACGCCCTCGCTCAAGCCTTCG
TCACTGGTCCCGCCACCAAACGTTTCGGCGAGAAGCAGGCCATTATCGCCGGCATGGCGGCCGACGCGCT
GGGCTACGTCTTGCTGGCGTTCGCGACGCGAGGCTGGATGGCCTTCCCCATTATGATTCTTCTCGCTTCC
GGCGGCATCGGGATGCCCGCGTTGCAGGCCATGCTGTCCAGGCAGGTAGATGACGACCATCAGGGACAGC
TTCAAGGATCGCTCGCGGCTCTTACCAGCCAGCAAAAGGCCAGGAACCGTAAAAAGGCCGCGTTGCTGGC
GTTTTTCCATAGGCTCCGCCCCCCTGACGAGCATCACAAAAATCGACGCTCAAGTCAGAGGTGGCGAAAC
CCGACAGGACTATAAAGATACCAGGCGTTTCCCCCTGGAAGCTCCCTCGTGCGCTCTCCTGTTCCGACCC
TGCCGCTTACCGGATACCTGTCCGCCTTTCTCCCTTCGGGAAGCGTGGCGCTTTCTCAATGCTCACGCTG
TAGGTATCTCAGTTCGGTGTAGGTCGTTCGCTCCAAGCTGGGCTGTGTGCACGAACCCCCCGTTCAGCCC
GACCGCTGCGCCTTATCCGGTAACTATCGTCTTGAGTCCAACCCGGTAAGACACGACTTATCGCCACTGG
CAGCAGCCACTGGTAACAGGATTAGCAGAGCGAGGTATGTAGGCGGTGCTACAGAGTTCTTGAAGTGGTG
GCCTAACTACGGCTACACTAGAAGGACAGTATTTGGTATCTGCGCTCTGCTGAAGCCAGTTACCTTCGGA
AAAAGAGTTGGTAGCTCTTGATCCGGCAAACAAACCACCGCTGGTAGCGGTGGTTTTTTTGTTTGCAAGC
AGCAGATTACGCGCAGAAAAAAAGGATCTCAAGAAGATCCTTTGATCTTTTCTACGGGGTCTGACGCTCA
GTGGAACGAAAACTCACGTTAAGGGATTTTGGTCATGAGATTATCAAAAAGGATCTTCACCTAGATCCTT
TTAAATTAAAAATGAAGTTTTAAATCAATCTAAAGTATATATGAGTAAACTTGGTCTGACAGTTACCAAT
GCTTAATCAGTGAGGCACCTATCTCAGCGATCTGTCTATTTCGTTCATCCATAGTTGCCTGACTCCCCGT
CGTGTAGATAACTACGATACGGGAGGGCTTACCATCTGGCCCCAGTGCTGCAATGATACCGCGAGACCCA
CGCTCACCGGCTCCAGATTTATCAGCAATAAACCAGCCAGCCGGAAGGGCCGAGCGCAGAAGTGGTCCTG
CAACTTTATCCGCCTCCATCCAGTCTATTAATTGTTGCCGGGAAGCTAGAGTAAGTAGTTCGCCAGTTAA
TAGTTTGCGCAACGTTGTTGCCATTGCTGCAGGCATCGTGGTGTCACGCTCGTCGTTTGGTATGGCTTCA
TTCAGCTCCGGTTCCCAACGATCAAGGCGAGTTACATGATCCCCCATGTTGTGCAAAAAAGCGGTTAGCT
CCTTCGGTCCTCCGATCGTTGTCAGAAGTAAGTTGGCCGCAGTGTTATCACTCATGGTTATGGCAGCACT
GCATAATTCTCTTACTGTCATGCCATCCGTAAGATGCTTTTCTGTGACTGGTGAGTACTCAACCAAGTCA
TTCTGAGAATAGTGTATGCGGCGACCGAGTTGCTCTTGCCCGGCGTCAACACGGGATAATACCGCGCCAC
ATAGCAGAACTTTAAAAGTGCTCATCATTGGAAAACGTTCTTCGGGGCGAAAACTCTCAAGGATCTTACC
GCTGTTGAGATCCAGTTCGATGTAACCCACTCGTGCACCCAACTGATCTTCAGCATCTTTTACTTTCACC
AGCGTTTCTGGGTGAGCAAAAACAGGAAGGCAAAATGCCGCAAAAAAGGGAATAAGGGCGACACGGAAAT
GTTGAATACTCATACTCTTCCTTTTTCAATATTATTGAAGCATTTATCAGGGTTATTGTCTCATGAGCGG
ATACATATTTGAATGTATTTAGAAAAATAAACAAATAGGGGTTCCGCGCACATTTCCCCGAAAAGTGCCA
CCTGACGTCTAAGAAACCATTATTATCATGACATTAACCTATAAAAATAGGCGTATCACGAGGCCCTTTC
GT
Features (pLannotate 1.2.2; 10 found; start..end, strand, type, name):
     56..2568    +  promoter       Ac5 promoter: Drosophila melanogaster actin 5C promoter
   2592..2978    +  CDS            MS2: bacteriophage MS2 coat protein binds to a specific stem-loop structure in the viral RNA (Peabody, 1993)
   2988..4889    +  CDS            pAbp: PABP_DROME - Experimental evidence at protein level: Swiss-Prot protein existence level 1. Binds the poly(A) tail of mRNA (PubMed:2125288). Since it interacts with the cap-associating translation initiation factor eIF4G, it is likely that it functions by linking Atx2 to the cap-binding complex (PubMed:28388438). Forms a complex with tyf and Atx2 which functions in adult circadian pacemaker neurons to sustain circadian rhythms likely by switching between activator and repressor modes of post-transcriptional regulation via interaction with Lsm12a or me31B, respectively (PubMed:28388438). The act
   4917..4958    +  CDS            V5 tag: epitope tag from simian virus 5
   5058..5192    -  polyA_signal   SV40 poly(A) signal: SV40 polyadenylation signal
   5215..5299    -  CDS            large T antigen (fragment): large T antigen from SV40 (simian virus 40)
   5300..5770    +  CDS            TcR (fragment): tetracycline efflux protein; tet; confers resistance to tetracycline
   5814..6402    -  rep_origin     ori: high-copy-number ColE1/pMB1/pBR322/pUC origin of replication
   6573..7433    -  CDS            AmpR: β-lactamase; bla; confers resistance to ampicillin, carbenicillin, and related antibiotics
   7434..7538    -  promoter       AmpR promoter: bla
