[The description below was written by a language model from this plasmid's Addgene catalogue record and pLannotate feature annotations shown in this document.]
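Description:
pAc5.1B-MS2-DmPABPC1-V5His6_V is an insect-cell expression plasmid of about 7.6 kb for producing Drosophila melanogaster cytoplasmic poly(A)-binding protein (pAbp, also called PABPC1) as a fusion protein. The catalogue lists the backbone as unknown, although the name and the annotated parts are consistent with a pAc5.1-type vector. In bacteria the plasmid replicates from a ColE1/pUC-family origin and is selected with ampicillin through the β-lactamase gene and its own promoter. The record lists it as low copy even though the annotated origin is of the high-copy type. Short fragments of a tetracycline resistance gene and of SV40 large T antigen are also annotated; these appear to be non-functional backbone remnants. No selectable marker for insect cells is annotated.

The expression cassette is driven by the constitutive Drosophila actin 5C promoter. Downstream lies the bacteriophage MS2 coat protein coding sequence, followed directly by the PABPC1 open reading frame and then a V5 epitope tag. The name also indicates a C-terminal His6 tag, which the feature table does not annotate separately. An SV40 polyadenylation signal follows the cassette, though it is annotated on the opposite strand. The insert carries seven silent mutations relative to the NCBI reference transcript.

MS2 coat protein binds a specific RNA stem-loop, so fusing it to PABPC1 allows the protein to be tethered to reporter mRNAs carrying MS2 binding sites. The V5 tag supports detection or immunoprecipitation. The stated purpose is simply insect expression of DmPABPC1, and the associated study concerns PABP dissociation from miRNA-silenced targets mediated by GW182 proteins.
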