Addgene plasmid #147756: pAc5.1B-MS2-DmPABPC1-V5His6_V
Purpose: Insect Expression of DmPABPC1
Depositing lab: Elisa Izaurralde. Depositing organization: Max Planck Institute for Developmental Biology. Publication: GW182 proteins cause PABP dissociation from silenced miRNA targets in the absence of deadenylation. Zekri L, Kuzuoglu-Ozturk D, Izaurralde E. EMBO J. 2013 Apr 3;32(7):1052-65. doi: 10.1038/emboj.2013.44. Epub 2013 Mar 5. PubMed 23463101.
Backbone
  Vector backbone: Unknown
  Vector type: Insect Expression
Growth in bacteria
  Bacterial resistance: Ampicillin, 100 μg/mL
  Growth temperature: 37°C
  Growth strain: DH5alpha
  Copy number: Low Copy
Gene/Insert
  Gene/Insert name: DmPABPC1
  Species: D. melanogaster (fly)
  Mutation: seven silent mutations compared to the sequence given by NCBI: NM_166265.2.
  Entrez Gene: pAbp (a.k.a. Dmel_CG5119, BABP, BcDNA:LD24412, CG16803, CG5119, Dmel\CG5119, PABP, PABP55B, PABPC1, PAbp, Pabp, anon-EST:Posey247, anon-EST:Posey249, anon-EST:fe2E5, dPABP, duo, l(2)SH1908, l(2)SH2 1908, l(2)k10109, pAB, pABP, pABp, pabp)
  Cloning method: Unknown
Terms and licenses: Academic/Nonprofit Terms; Industry Terms: Not Available to Industry
Depositor comments: Plasmids from this collection were made available to the research community and donated after the lab closed. Please note that the sequence provided by the depositing laboratory may be theoretical/predicted or based on Sanger sequencing results. There may be discrepancies between sequencing results obtained by Addgene and the depositor sequence. If an Addgene verified sequence is not available, please contact before placing your order to request that our lab fully sequence the plasmid.
How to cite: pAc5.1B-MS2-DmPABPC1-V5His6_V was a gift from Elisa Izaurralde (Addgene plasmid # 147756 ; http://n2t.net/addgene:147756 ; RRID:Addgene_147756)
